>Addgene plasmid #159991 | pBMNb-cALFA | addgene full sequence | sequence record 314412 | Addgene NGS Result
G
[124 nt withheld, positions 2-125]
C
[91 nt withheld, positions 127-217]
A
[49 nt withheld, positions 219-267]
CCTTTGACGTTGGAGTCCACGTTCTT
[37 nt withheld, positions 294-330]
ACCCTATCTCGGTCTATTCTTTTGATTTATAAGGGATTTTGCCGATTTCGGCCTATTGGTTAAAAAATGA
GCTGATTTAACAAAAATTTAACGCGAATTTTAACAAAATATTAACGCTTACAATTTAGGTGGCACTTTTC
GGGGAAATGTGCGCGGAACCCCTATTTGTTTATTTTTCTAAATACATTCAAATATGTATCCGCTCATGAG
ACAATAACCCTGATAAATGCTTCAATAATATTGAAAAAGGAAGAGTATGAGTATTCAACATTTCCGTGTC
GCCCTTATTCCCTTTTTTGCGGCATTTTGCCTTCCTGTTTTTGCTCACCCAGAAACGCTGGTGAAAGTAA
AAGATGCTGAAGATCAGTTGGGTGCACGAGTGGGTTACATCGAACTGGATCTCAACAGCGGTAAGATCCT
TGAGAGTTTTCGCCCCGAAGAACGTTTTCCAATGATGAGCACTTTTAAAGTTCTGCTATGTGGCGCGGTA
TTATCCCGTATTGACGCCGGGCAAGAGCAACTCGGTCGCCGCATACACTATTCTCAGAATGACTTGGTTG
AGTACTCACCAGTCACAGAAAAGCATCTTACGGATGGCATGACAGTAAGAGAATTATGCAGTGCTGCCAT
AACCATGAGTGATAACACTGCGGCCAACTTACTTCTGACAACGATCGGAGGACCGAAGGAGCTAACCGCT
TTTTTGCACAACATGGGGGATCATGTAACTCGCCTTGATCGTTGGGAACCGGAGCTGAATGAAGCCATAC
CAAACGACGAGCGTGACACCACGATGCCTGTAGCAATGGCAACAACGTTGCGCAAACTATTAACTGGCGA
ACTACTTACTCTAGCTTCCCGGCAACAATTAATAGACTGGATGGAGGCGGATAAAGTTGCAGGACCACTT
CTGCGCTCGGCCCTTCCGGCTGGCTGGTTTATTGCTGATAAATCTGGAGCCGGTGAGCGTGGGTCTCGCG
GTATCATTGCAGCACTGGGGCCAGATGGTAAGCCCTCCCGTATCGTAGTTATCTACACGACGGGGAGTCA
GGCAACTATGGATGAACGAAATAGACAGATCGCTGAGATAGGTGCCTCACTGATTAAGCATTGGTAACTG
TCAGACCAAGTTTACTCATATATACTTTAGATTGATTTAAAACTTCATTTTTAATTTAAAAGGATCTAGG
TGAAGATCCTTTTTGATAATCTCATGACCAAAATCCCTTAACGTGAGTTTTCGTTCCACTGAGCGTCAGA
CCCCGTAGAAAAGATCAAAGGATCTTCTTGAGATCCTTTTTTTCTGCGCGTAATCTGCTGCTTGCAAACA
AAAAAACCACCGCTACCAGCGGTGGTTTGTTTGCCGGATCAAGAGCTACCAACTCTTTTTCCGAAGGTAA
CTGGCTTCAGCAGAGCGCAGATACCAAATACTGTTCTTCTAGTGTAGCCGTAGTTAGGCCACCACTTCAA
GAACTCTGTAGCACCGCCTACATACCTCGCTCTGCTAATCCTGTTACCAGTGGCTGCTGCCAGTGGCGAT
AAGTCGTGTCTTACCGGGTTGGACTCAAGACGATAGTTACCGGATAAGGCGCAGCGGTCGGGCTGAACGG
GGGGTTCGTGCACACAGCCCAGCTTGGAGCGAACGACCTACACCGAACTGAGATACCTACAGCGTGAGCT
ATGAGAAAGCGCCACGCTTCCCGAAGGGAGAAAGGCGGACAGGTATCCGGTAAGCGGCAGGGTCGGAACA
GGAGAGCGCACGAGGGAGCTTCCAGGGGGAAACGCCTGGTATCTTTATAGTCCTGTCGGGTTTCGCCACC
TCTGACTTGAGCGTCGATTTTTGTGATGCTCGTCAGGGGGGCGGAGCCTATGGAAAAACGCCAGCAACGC
GGCCTTTTTACGGTTCCTGGCCTTTTGCTGGCCTTTTGCTCACATGTTCTTTCCTGCGTTATCCCCTGAT
TCTGTGGATAACCGTATTACCGCCTTTGAGTGAGCTGATACCGCTCGCCGCAGCCGAACGACCGAGCGCA
GCGAGTCAGTGAGCGAGGAAGCGGAAGAGCGCCTGATGCGGTATTTTCTCCTTACGCATCTGTGCGGTAT
TTCACACCGCATAGACCAGCCGCGTAACCTGGCAAAATCGGTTACGGTTGAGTAATAAATGGATGCCCTG
CGTAAGCGGGTGTGGGCGGACAATAAAGTCTTAAACTGAACAAAATAGATCTAAACTATGACAATAAAGT
CTTAAACTAGACAGAATAGTTGTAAACTGAAATCAGTCCAGTTATGCTGTGAAAAAGCATACTGGACTTT
TGTTATGGCTAAAGCAAACTCTTCATTTTCTGAAGTGCAAATTGCCCGTCGTATTAAAGAGGGGCGTGGC
CAAGGGCATGGTAAAGACTATATTCGCGGCGTTGTGACAATTTACCGAACAACTCCGCGGCCGGGAAGCC
GATCTCGGCTTGAACGAATTGTTAGGTGGCGGTACTTGGGTCGATATCAAAGTGCATCACTTCTTCCCGT
ATGCCCAACTTTGTATAGAGAGCCACTGCGGGATCGTCACCGTAATCTGCTTGCACGTAGATCACATAAG
CACCAAGCGCGTTGGCCTCATGCTTGAGGAGATTGATGAGCGCGGTGGCAATGCCCTGCCTCCGGTGCTC
GCCGGAGACTGCGAGATCATAGATATAGATCTCACTACGCGGCTGCTCAAACTTGGGCAGAACGTAAGCC
GCGAGAGCGCCAACAACCGCTTCTTGGTCGAAGGCAGCAAGCGCGATGAATGTCTTACTACGGAGCAAGT
TCCCGAGGTAATCGGAGTCCGGCTGATGTTGGGAGTAGGTGGCTACGTCTCCGAACTCACGACCGAAAAG
ATCAAGAGCAGCCCGCATGGATTTGACTTGGTCAGGGCCGAGCCTACATGTGCGAATGATGCCCATACTT
GAGCCACCTAACTTTGTTTTAGGGCGACTGCCCTGCTGCGTAACATCGTTGCTGCTGCGTAACATCGTTG
CTGCTCCATAACATCAAACATCGACCCACGGCGTAACGCGCTTGCTGCTTGGATGCCCGAGGCATAGACT
GTACAAAAAAACAGTCATAACAAGCCATGAAAACCGCCACTGCGCCGTTACCACCGCTGCGTTCGGTCAA
GGTTCTGGACCAGTTGCGTGAGCGCATACGCTACTTGCATTACAGTTTACGAACCGAACAGGCTTATGTC
AACTGGGTTCGTGCCTTCATCCGTTTCCACGGTGTGCGTCACCCGGCAACCTTGGGCAGCAGCGAAGTCG
AGGCATTTCTGTCCTGGCTGGCGAACGAGCGCAAGGTTTCGGTCTCCACGCATCGTCAGGCATTGGCGGC
CTTGCTGTTCTTCTACGGCAAGGTGCTGTGCACGGATCTGCCCTGGCTTCAGGAGATCGGAAGACCTCGG
CCGTCGCGGCGCTTGCCGGTGGTGCTGACCCCGGATGAAGTGGTTCGCATCCTCGGTTTTCTGGAAGGCG
AGCATCGTTTGTTCGCCCAGGACTCTAGCTATAGTTCTAGTGGTTGGCTACGTATACTCCGGAATATTAA
TAGATCATGGAGATAATTAAAATGATAACCATCTCGCAAATAAATAAGTATTTTACTGTTTTCGTAACAG
TTTTGTAATAAAAAAACCTATAAATATTCCGGATTATTCATACCGTCCCACCATCGGGCGCGGATCCTCA
ATATTGGCCATTAGCCATATTATTCATTGGTTATATAGCATAAATCAATATTGGCTATTGGCCATTGCAT
ACGTTGTATCTATATCATAATATGTACATTTATATTGGCTCATGTCCAATATGACCGCCATGTTGGCATT
GATTATTGACTAGTTATTAATAGTAATCAATTACGGGGTCATTAGTTCATAGCCCATATATGGAGTTCCG
CGTTACATAACTTACGGTAAATGGCCCGCCTGGCTGACCGCCCAACGACCCCCGCCCATTGACGTCAATA
ATGACGTATGTTCCCATAGTAACGCCAATAGGGACTTTCCATTGACGTCAATGGGTGGAGTATTTACGGT
AAACTGCCCACTTGGCAGTACATCAAGTGTATCATATGCCAAGTCCGCCCCCTATTGACGTCAATGACGG
TAAATGGCCCGCCTGGCATTATGCCCAGTACATGACCTTACGGGACTTTCCTACTTGGCAGTACATCTAC
GTATTAGTCATCGCTATTACCATGGTGATGCGGTTTTGGCAGTACACCAATGGGCGTGGATAGCGGTTTG
ACTCACGGGGATTTCCAAGTCTCCACCCCATTGACGTCAATGGGAGTTTGTTTTGGCACCAAAATCAACG
GGACTTTCCAAAATGTCGTAATAACCCCGCCCCGTTGACGCAAATGGGCGGTAGGCGTGTACGGTGGGAG
GTCTATATAAGCAGAGCTCGTTTAGTGAACCGTCAGATCACTAGAAGCTTTATTGCGGTAGTTTATCACA
GTTAAATTGCTAACGCAGTCAGTGCTTCTGACACAACAGTCTCGAACTTAAGCTGCAGAAGTTGGTCGTG
AGGCACTGGGCAGGTAAGTATCAAGGTTACAAGACAGGTTTAAGGAGACCAATAGAAACTGGGCTTGTCG
AGACAGAGAAGACTCTTGCGTTTCTGATAGGCACCTATTGGTCTTACTGACATCCACTTTGCCTTTCTCT
CCACAGGTGTCCACTCCCAGTTCAATTACAGCTCTTAAGGGAACCCGGTCCGAAGCGCGCGGAATTCAAA
GGCCTACGTCGACGGCAGCCTGGAGGTGCTGTTCCAGGGCCCCAGCGGCGGGAGCCGTCTCGAGGAGGAG
CTGAGAAGAAGACTGACCGAAGGCGGCAGCTGGAGCCATCCCCAGTTCGAAAAAGGCGGGGGCTCCGGTG
GTGGAAGCGGGGGATCTGCGTGGAGCCACCCGCAGTTCGAGAAGGGCAGCCACCACCACCACCACCACCA
CCACTAATCTAGAGCCTGCAGTCTCGACAAGCTTAATCAACCTCTGGATTACAAAATTTGTGAAAGATTG
ACTGGTATTCTTAACTATGTTGCTCCTTTTACGCTATGTGGATACGCTGCTTTAATGCCTTTGTATCATG
CTATTGCTTCCCGTATGGCTTTCATTTTCTCCTCCTTGTATAAATCCTGGTTGCTGTCTCTTTATGAGGA
GTTGTGGCCCGTTGTCAGGCAACGTGGCGTGGTGTGCACTGTGTTTGCTGACGCAACCCCCACTGGTTGG
GGCATTGCCACCACCTGTCAGCTCCTTTCCGGGACTTTCGCTTTCCCCCTCCCTATTGCCACGGCGGAAC
TCATCGCCGCCTGCCTTGCCCGCTGCTGGACAGGGGCTCGGCTGTTGGGCACTGACAATTCCGTGGTGTT
GTCGGGGAAGCTGACGTCCTTTCCATGGCTGCTCGCCTGTGTTGCCACCTGGATTCTGCGCGGGACGTCC
TTCTGCTACGTCCCTTCGGCCCTCAATCCAGCGGACCTTCCTTCCCGCGGCCTGCTGCCGGCTCTGCGGC
CTCTTCCGCGTCTTCGCCTTCGCCCTCAGACGAGTCGGATCTCCCTTTGGGCCGCCTCCCCGCCTGCTCG
AGGCATGCGGTACCAAGCTTGTCGAGAAGTACTAGAGGATCATAATCAGCCATACCACATTTGTAGAGGT
TTTACTTGCTTTAAAAAACCTCCCACACCTCCCCCTGAACCTGAAACATAAAATGAATGCAATTGTTGTT
GTTAACTTGTTTATTGCAGCTTATAATGGTTACAAATAAAGCAATAGCATCACAAATTTCACAAATAAAG
CATTTTTTTCACTGCATTCTAGTTGTGGTTTGTCCAAACTCATCAATGTATCTTATCATGTCTGGATCTG
ATCACTGCTTGAGCCTAGGAGATCCGAACCAGATAAGTGAAATCTAGTTCCAAACTATTTTGTCATTTTT
AATTTTCGTATTAGCTTACGACGCTACACCCAGTTCCCATCTATTTTGTCACTCTTCCCTAAATAATCCT
TAAAAACTCCATTTCCACCCCTCCCAGTTCCCAACTATTTTGTCCGCCCACAGCGGGGCATTTTTCTTCC
TGTTATGTTTTTAATCAAACATCCTGCCAACTCCATGTGACAAACCGTCATCTTCGGCTACTTTTTCTCT
GTCACAGAATGAAAATTTTTCTGTCATCTCTTCGTTATTAATGTTTGTAATTGACTGAATATCAACGCTT
ATTTGCAGCCTGAATGGCGAATGG
Features (pLannotate 1.2.2; 20 found; start..end, strand, type, name):
      2..456     +  rep_origin     f1 ori (sequence partly withheld): f1 bacteriophage origin of replication; arrow indicates direction of (+) strand synthesis
    482..586     +  promoter       AmpR promoter: bla
    587..1447    +  CDS            AmpR: β-lactamase; bla; confers resistance to ampicillin, carbenicillin, and related antibiotics
   1618..2206    +  rep_origin     ori: high-copy-number ColE1/pMB1/pBR322/pUC origin of replication
   2392..2443    -  misc_feature   bom (fragment): basis of mobility region from pBR322
   2511..2735    -  mobile_element Tn7R: mini-Tn7 element (right end of the Tn7 transposon) Tn7
   2802..3335    -  CDS            GmR: gentamycin acetyltransferase; aacC1; confers resistance to gentamycin
   3524..3552    -  promoter       Pc promoter: intI1 (promoter lies within the coding sequence); class 1 integron promoter
   3530..3877    -  CDS            YPR2_ECOLX (fragment): Protein predicted: Swiss-Prot protein existence level 4. From Escherichia coli.
   3904..3995    +  promoter       polyhedrin promoter: polh from Autographa californica; promoter for the baculovirus polyhedrin gene
   4177..4554    +  enhancer       CMV enhancer: human cytomegalovirus immediate early enhancer
   4556..4755    +  promoter       CMV promoter: human cytomegalovirus (CMV) immediate early promoter
   4894..5026    +  intron         chimeric intron: chimera between introns from human β-globin and immunoglobulin heavy chain genes
   5251..5270    +  CDS            Strep-Tag II (fragment): peptide that binds Strep-Tactin®, an engineered form of streptavidin
   5280..5304    +  CDS            9xHis (fragment): 9xHis affinity tag
   5335..5923    +  misc_feature   WPRE: woodchuck hepatitis virus posttranscriptional regulatory element
   5968..6051    +  CDS            large T antigen (fragment): large T antigen from SV40 (simian virus 40)
   6074..6208    +  polyA_signal   SV40 poly(A) signal: SV40 polyadenylation signal
   6237..6402    -  mobile_element Tn7L: mini-Tn7 element (left end of the Tn7 transposon) Tn7
   6565..6581    +  CDS            lacZα (fragment): LacZα fragment of β-galactosidase; lacZ fragment
