[The description below was written by a language model from this plasmid's Addgene catalogue record and pLannotate feature annotations shown in this document.]
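Description:
pBMNb-cALFA is an empty mammalian expression backbone built on pFastBac-1, a baculovirus donor plasmid, so it has the architecture of a BacMam-type transfer vector, although the record itself lists it simply as a mammalian expression vector. It is propagated in E. coli as a high-copy plasmid through a ColE1/pUC-type origin with ampicillin selection (AmpR under its bla promoter), and it also carries an f1 origin. The expression region is flanked by the Tn7R and Tn7L mini-Tn7 ends together with a gentamicin resistance gene. In the pFastBac system, these elements allow the cassette to be transposed into a baculovirus bacmid and transposants to be selected.

Between the Tn7 arms, the residual polyhedrin promoter of the parent vector is followed by a mammalian expression unit. This unit consists of the CMV immediate-early enhancer and promoter, a chimeric β-globin/immunoglobulin intron that promotes efficient mRNA processing, the site for inserting a gene of interest, a WPRE to raise transcript stability and expression, and an SV40 polyadenylation signal. No insert is present.

A coding sequence cloned in frame gains a C-terminal module described in the catalogue as an HRV3C protease cleavage site, ALFA tag, twin Strep tag and eight-histidine tag. The automated annotation picks up only Strep-tag II and His-tag fragments from this module. The ALFA epitope is recognised by a dedicated nanobody, the Strep and His tags support affinity purification, and 3C cleavage removes the whole module. The associated publication concerns nanobody-based fluorescence-detection size-exclusion chromatography, so the vector is intended for screening the expression of membrane proteins in mammalian cells.
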