Addgene plasmid #159991: pBMNb-cALFA
Purpose: (Empty Backbone) For the protein expression with ALFA tag at C-terminus in mammalian cells
Depositing lab: Motoyuki Hattori. Depositing organization: Fudan University. Publication: Fluorescence-detection size-exclusion chromatography utilizing nanobody technology for expression screening of membrane proteins. Jin F, Shen C, Wang Y, Wang M, Sun M, Hattori M. Commun Biol. 2021 Mar 19;4(1):366. doi: 10.1038/s42003-021-01891-y. PubMed 33742097.
Backbone
  Vector backbone: pFastBac-1
  Vector type: Mammalian Expression
  Tag / fusion protein: HRV3C protease cleavage site-ALFA tag-twin Strep tag-8histidine (C terminal on backbone)
Growth in bacteria
  Bacterial resistance: Ampicillin, 100 μg/mL
  Growth temperature: 37°C
  Growth strain: DH5alpha
  Copy number: High Copy
Gene/Insert
  Gene/Insert name: None
  Mutation: CMV promoter, WPRE
  Tag / fusion protein: HRV3C protease cleavage site-ALFA tag-twin Strep tag-8histidine (C terminal on backbone)
Terms and licenses: Academic/Nonprofit Terms; Industry Terms: Not Available to Industry
How to cite: pBMNb-cALFA was a gift from Motoyuki Hattori (Addgene plasmid # 159991 ; http://n2t.net/addgene:159991 ; RRID:Addgene_159991)
