>Addgene plasmid #159991 | pBMNb-cALFA | depositor partial sequence | sequence record 309687 | MCS (EcoRI, StuI, SalI)-HRV3C protease-cleavage site-ALFA tag-twin Strep tag-8his
GAATTCAAAGGCCTACGTCGACGGCAGCCTGGAGGTGCTGTTCCAGGGCCCCAGCGGCGGGAGCCGTCTC
GAGGAGGAGCTGAGAAGAAGACTGACCGAAGGCGGCAGCTGGAGCCATCCCCAGTTCGAAAAAGGCGGGG
GCTCCGGTGGTGGAAGCGGGGGATCTGCGTGGAGCCACCCGCAGTTCGAGAAGGGCAGCCACCACCACCA
CCACCACCACCACTAA
